Addgene plasmid #244698: CL20_mEGFP_FOidr_146
Purpose: Express mEGFP-tagged intrinsically disordered protein (IDR), FOidr_146, derived from human fusion protein PAX5_PAX5; ZCCHC7_PAX5
Depositing lab: Richard Kriwacki. Depositing organization: St. Jude Children's Research Hospital. Publication: Proteome-wide computational analyses reveal links between protein condensate formation and RNA biology. Maiti S, Tripathi S, Baggett DW, Phillips AH, Park CG, Wang J, Wahiduzzaman, Freyaldenhoven WT, Kinger S, Pioso BJ, Bollinger JC, Somjee R, Lang B, Babu MM, Kriwacki RW. Sci Adv. 2025 Dec 5;11(49):eady1420. doi: 10.1126/sciadv.ady1420. Epub 2025 Dec 3. PubMed 41337585.
Backbone
  Vector backbone: CL20
  Vector type: Mammalian Expression
Growth in bacteria
  Bacterial resistance: Ampicillin, 100 μg/mL
  Growth temperature: 37°C
  Growth strain: NEB Stable
  Copy number: High Copy
Gene/Insert
  Gene/Insert name: FOidr_146
  Species: H. sapiens (human)
  Mutation: Unmutated
  Tag / fusion protein: monomeric EGFP (N terminal on insert)
  Cloning method: Restriction Enzyme; 5′ cloning site Unknown (unknown if destroyed)
Terms and licenses: Academic/Nonprofit Terms; Industry Terms: Not Available to Industry
Depositor comments: PAX5_PAX5_320_540; ZCCHC7_PAX5_322_542
How to cite: CL20_mEGFP_FOidr_146 was a gift from Richard Kriwacki (Addgene plasmid # 244698 ; http://n2t.net/addgene:244698 ; RRID:Addgene_244698)
