[The description below was written by a language model from this plasmid's Addgene catalogue record and pLannotate feature annotations shown in this document.]
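Description:
CL20_mEGFP_FOidr_146 is a mammalian expression plasmid built on the CL20 backbone. The feature table shows this backbone to be an HIV-1-derived, self-inactivating lentiviral transfer vector, although the catalogue lists it only as "Mammalian Expression". It is propagated in E. coli through a high-copy ColE1/pUC-type origin and selected with ampicillin (β-lactamase under its own promoter). The recombination-reducing growth strain listed is consistent with the repeated LTR sequences. The viral cassette lies on the reverse strand. It begins with a CMV enhancer fused to a truncated 5′ LTR, which allows Tat-independent transcription of the vector genome in packaging cells. This is followed by the Ψ packaging signal with a partial gag region, the cPPT/CTS for efficient nuclear import, and the RRE for Rev-dependent export. The cassette ends in a ΔU3 3′ LTR followed by a rabbit β-globin polyadenylation signal. Small annotated fragments of vif, rev and nef are residual HIV-1 sequence rather than functional genes. An SV40 origin and poly(A) signal, along with lac-derived remnants, sit in the plasmid backbone.

The payload is driven by an internal CMV enhancer/promoter and encodes monomeric EGFP fused to the N terminus of FOidr_146. This is an unmutated human intrinsically disordered region taken from PAX5-containing oncofusion proteins (PAX5–PAX5 and ZCCHC7–PAX5); the depositor comments give the residue ranges as 320–540 and 322–542 of the respective fusions. The feature table accordingly annotates a PAX5 fragment downstream of mEGFP. No mammalian selection marker is annotated, so expressing cells would be identified by green fluorescence. The construct is intended for expressing the fluorescently tagged IDR in mammalian cells. The associated publication concerns protein condensate formation, so imaging of the IDR's localisation or condensate behaviour is a likely application.
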