Features (pLannotate 1.2.2; 29 found; start..end, strand, type, name):
    199..254     -  polyA_signal   β-globin poly(A) signal: rabbit β-globin polyadenylation signal (Gil and Proudfoot, 1987)
    340..475     -  LTR            3' LTR (ΔU3) (fragment): self-inactivating 3' long terminal repeat (LTR) from HIV-1
    477..575     -  CDS            nef (fragment): NEF_HV1Z2 - Experimental evidence at protein level: Swiss-Prot protein existence level 1. Extracellular Nef protein targets CD4(+) T-lymphocytes for apoptosis by interacting with CXCR4 surface receptors. From Human immunodeficiency virus type 1 group M subtype D (isolate Z2/CDC-Z34) (HIV-1).
    571..1587    -  CDS            PAX5 (fragment): PAX5_HUMAN - Experimental evidence at protein level: Swiss-Prot protein existence level 1. (Microbial infection) Plays an essential role in the maintenance of Epstein-Barr virus genome copy number within the host cell by promoting EBNA1/oriP-dependent binding and transcription (PubMed:31941781). Participates also in the inhibition of lytic EBV reactivation by modulating viral BZLF1 activity (PubMed:23678172). From Homo sapiens (Human).
   1834..2550    -  CDS            mEGFP: mEGFP is a basic (constitutively fluorescent) green fluorescent protein published in 2002, derived from Aequorea victoria. It has moderate acid sensitivity.
   2564..2601    -  misc_feature   MCS (fragment): multiple cloning site
   2600..2616    -  promoter       tight TRE promoter (fragment): Tet-responsive promoter PTight, consisting of seven tet operator sequences followed by the minimal CMV promoter
   2632..2835    -  promoter       CMV promoter: human cytomegalovirus (CMV) immediate early promoter
   2836..3139    -  enhancer       CMV enhancer: human cytomegalovirus immediate early enhancer
   3207..3223    -  misc_feature   MCS (fragment): multiple cloning site
   3223..3248    -  CDS            Rev (fragment): human immunodeficiency virus 1 (HIV-1) Rev protein; rev; enhances nuclear export of unspliced and incompletely spliced viral mRNAs
   3625..3858    -  misc_feature   RRE: The Rev response element (RRE) of HIV-1 allows for Rev-dependent mRNA export from the nucleus to the cytoplasm.
   3992..4075    -  CDS            vif (fragment): VIF_HV1BR - Experimental evidence at protein level: Swiss-Prot protein existence level 1. Counteracts the innate antiviral activity of host APOBEC3F and APOBEC3G. Forms a complex with host APOBEC3F and APOBEC3G thus preventing the entry of these lethally hypermutating enzymes into progeny virions. Recruits an active E3 ubiquitin ligase complex composed of elongin BC, CUL5, and RBX2 to induce polyubiquitination of APOBEC3G and APOBEC3F. In turn, they are directed to the 26S proteasome for degradation. Vif interaction with APOBEC3G also blocks its cytidine deaminase activity in a proteasome-inde
   4218..4335    -  misc_feature   cPPT/CTS: central polypurine tract and central termination sequence of HIV-1
   4484..4843    -  CDS            HIV-1 gag (fragment): gag protein from human immunodeficiency virus 1; gag
   4827..4952    -  misc_feature   HIV-1 Ψ: packaging signal of human immunodeficiency virus type 1
   4999..5256    -  LTR            5' LTR (truncated): truncated 5' long terminal repeat (LTR) from HIV-1
   5258..5637    -  enhancer       CMV enhancer: human cytomegalovirus immediate early enhancer
   5668..5772    +  promoter       AmpR promoter: bla
   5773..6633    +  CDS            AmpR: β-lactamase; bla; confers resistance to ampicillin, carbenicillin, and related antibiotics
   6804..7392    +  rep_origin     ori: high-copy-number ColE1/pMB1/pBR322/pUC origin of replication
   7575..7629    +  CDS            lacI (fragment): lac repressor; lacI; The lac repressor binds to the lac operator to inhibit transcription in E. coli. This inhibition can be relieved by adding lactose or isopropyl-β-D-thiogalactopyranoside (IPTG).
   7631..7765    -  polyA_signal   SV40 poly(A) signal: SV40 polyadenylation signal
   7785..7920    -  rep_origin     SV40 ori: SV40 origin of replication
   7944..7966    -  promoter       SV40 promoter (fragment): SV40 enhancer and early promoter
   7973..8012    +  CDS            lacI (fragment): lac repressor; lacI; The lac repressor binds to the lac operator to inhibit transcription in E. coli. This inhibition can be relieved by adding lactose or isopropyl-β-D-thiogalactopyranoside (IPTG).
   8025..8046    +  protein_bind   CAP binding site: CAP binding activates transcription in the presence of cAMP. E. coli catabolite activator protein
   8061..8091    +  promoter       lac promoter: promoter for the E. coli lac operon
   8099..8115    +  protein_bind   lac operator: The lac repressor binds to the lac operator to inhibit transcription in E. coli. This inhibition can be relieved by adding lactose or isopropyl-β-D-thiogalactopyranoside (IPTG). lac repressor encoded by lacI
>Addgene plasmid #244698 | CL20_mEGFP_FOidr_146 | addgene full sequence | sequence record 488167 | Addgene NGS Result
AAAAAAAATCTAACCTCAAGTCAAGGCTTTTCTATGGAATAAGGAATGGACAGCAGGGGGCTGTTTCATA
TACTGATGACCTCTTTATAGCCAACCTTTGTTCATGGCAGCCAGCATATGGGCATATGTTGCCAAACTCT
AAACCAAATACTCATTCTGATGTTTTAAATGATTTGCCCTCCCATATGTCCTTCCGAGTGAGAGACACAA
AAAATTCCAACACACTATTGCAATGAAAATAAATTTCCTTTATTAGCCAGAAGTCAGATGCTCAAGGGGC
TTCATGATGTCCCCATAATTTTTGGCAGAGGGAAAAAGATCTGCTAGCTCGAGCAGCTGAAGCTTTATTG
AGGCTTAAGCAGTGGGTTCCCTAGTTAGCCAGAGAGCTCCCAGGCTCAGATCTGGTCTAACCAGAGAGAC
CCAGTACAGGCAAAAAGCAGATCTTGTCTTCTTTGGGAGTGAATTAGCCCTTCCAGTCCCCCCTTTTCTT
TTAAAAAGTGGCTAAGATCTACAGCTGCCTTGTAAGTCATTGGTCTTAAAGGTACCGTAATCTTATCTAG
AACCGGTTCAATAGGACGAATACTGGGGATGGCTATAAGGACTCCCGGAGAACTCCGATCCTGGCACCAT
TCCTGTAAGGGTCGGCGCCGAATAGCTACCCTGGCCTGCTGGTGGAACGTGGGGGGGATACCCCGGCAGT
GTTGTCGATGCTAAGTCGCGCCCCGTCACGATAGGGTATGATTGCGGGCCGGGCACGCTACTGCCGATAT
CGGCAGGCGTTGGACTAGCCAGATTAGCCTTCATGTCATCCAGGCCGCCGGCAAGCGATGCCATCGCAGA
GTATTCAGTTGTCTGCTCCGGCTTAATGGGCTCAGTCGTTGTGAAGATGTCAGAATAATGTTGGCGTTCG
AATACGCGGTCCAGAACTTCTAATTGCTGTTGGGTAAATAAGTCCCCGCGCATCTGTTTACGCAGAAAAT
CACGACCAGGCAAGGAATGACCATTCGGGACGGGTGATTCTTGAATCCCCTCGTCACGCTTACGCTTGTT
GGTATCTGCGGAGGGGCTGGTGATTCCTAAAATTCCAGAAATGCTATACGAAGATCCAGCACTGTCTGTA
CTCACCGACGAGACTTGAGTAACGGAGCCGGTACTTACAATACTATGCGAGCTCGCTGGAACGGGTTGAT
TCGGCGGCTGCTGCACCTTCGTGCGGATAATACGATTGATCGACGATACTGATGGAACAGTATCGTTATC
ACAGACACGTTCGGCCAGCAAGCGATCACGAATTTCCCAGGCAAACATGGTCGGATTCTGGCGCTTATAC
TCTGCAATTTTTTCAACAACCTTTGGAGTAGCTACTTTCGGTTTTGAGCCCCCAATGACCCCTGGCTTAA
TGCTTCCGGTCTCATAATAGCGGCCCAAGATCTTTGATACGCAACCATGCGAAACACGCAGCTGGCGACT
AATGTCGCATGGGCGAACACCCTGGTGCGCCAGTTCGACGATGCGTTGGCGTACCACATCCGGCAAGGGA
CGCCCATTAACAAATACTCCCCCCAACTGGTTCACGCCGCCGTGCCCTTCGTCGCGCTTGCGCTTATTCG
TGTCGGCTGAAGGGCTTGTGATCCCTAAGATTCCTGAGATACTATACGATGAACCTGCCGAATCAGTAGA
AACAGAGGATACCTGTGTTACAGAACCGGTGGACACAATCGAGTGGCTCGATGCCGGTACGGGCTGGTTT
GGAGGTTGTTGAACTTTTGTACGAATGATACGATTAATCGACCGGGAAGCGGCCGCACTTCCCCCGGAGC
CTCCGCTTCCGCCCTTGTACAGCTCGTCCATGCCGAGAGTGATCCCGGCGGCGGTCACGAACTCCAGCAG
GACCATGTGATCGCGCTTCTCGTTGGGGTCTTTGCTCAGCTTGGACTGGGTGCTCAGGTAGTGGTTGTCG
GGCAGCAGCACGGGGCCGTCGCCGATGGGGGTGTTCTGCTGGTAGTGGTCGGCGAGCTGCACGCTGCCGT
CCTCGATGTTGTGGCGGATCTTGAAGTTCACCTTGATGCCGTTCTTCTGCTTGTCGGCCATGATATAGAC
GTTGTGGCTGTTGTAGTTGTACTCCAGCTTGTGCCCCAGGATGTTGCCGTCCTCCTTGAAGTCGATGCCC
TTCAGCTCGATGCGGTTCACCAGGGTGTCGCCCTCGAACTTCACCTCGGCGCGGGTCTTGTAGTTGCCGT
CGTCCTTGAAGAAGATGGTGCGCTCCTGGACGTAGCCTTCGGGCATGGCGGACTTGAAGAAGTCGTGCTG
CTTCATGTGGTCGGGGTAGCGGCTGAAGCACTGCACGCCGTAGGTCAGGGTGGTCACGAGGGTGGGCCAG
GGCACGGGCAGCTTGCCGGTGGTGCAGATGAACTTCAGGGTCAGCTTGCCGTAGGTGGCATCGCCCTCGC
CCTCGCCGGACACGCTGAACTTGTGGCCGTTTACGTCGCCGTCCAGCTCGACCAGGATGGGCACCACCCC
GGTGAACAGCTCCTCGCCCTTGCTCACCATGGTGGCGACCGGTGGATCCCGGGCCCGCGGTACCGTCGAC
TGCAGAATTCGGTTCACTAAACGAGCCCGGTTCACTAAACGAGCTCTGCTTATATAGACCTCCCACCGTA
CACGCCTACCGCCCATTTGCGTCAATGGGGCGGAGTTGTTACGACATTTTGGAAAGTCCCGTTGATTTTG
GTGCCAAAACAAACTCCCATTGACGTCAATGGGGTGGAGACTTGGAAATCCCCGTGAGTCAAACCGCTAT
CCACGCCCATTGATGTACTGCCAAAACCGCATCACCATGGTAATAGCGATGACTAATACGTAGATGTACT
GCCAAGTAGGAAAGTCCCATAAGGTCATGTACTGGGCATAATGCCAGGCGGGCCATTTACCGTCATTGAC
GTCAATAGGGGGCGTACTTGGCATATGATACACTTGATGTACTGCCAAGTGGGCAGTTTACCGTAAATAC
TCCACCCATTGACGTCAATGGAAAGTCCCTATTGGCGTTACTATGGGAACATACGTCATTATTGACGTCA
ATGGGCGGGGGTCGTTGGGCGGTCAGCCAGGCGGGCCATTTACCGTAAGTTATGTAACGCGGAACTCCAT
ATATGGGCTATGAACTAATGACCCCGTAATTGATTACTATTAATAACTAGCACGCGTTCGAAGCTTGAGC
TCGGTCCCCTCGGGGTTGGGAGGTGGGTCTGAAACGATAATGGTGAATATCCCTGCCTAACTCTATTCAC
TATAGAAAGTACAGCAAAAACTATTCTTAAACCTACCAAGCCTCCTACTATCATTATGAATAATTTTATA
TACCACAGCCAATTTGTTATGTTAAACCAATTCCACAAACTTGCCCATTTATCTAATTCCAATAATTCTT
GTTCATTCTTTTCTTGCTGGTTTTGCGATTCTTCAATTAAGGAGTGTATTAAGCTTGTGTAATTGTTAAT
TTCTCTGTCCCACTCCATCCAGGTCGTGTGATTCCAAATCTGTTCCAGAGATTTATTACTCCAACTAGCA
TTCCAAGGCACAGCAGTGGTGCAAATGAGTTTTCCAGAGCAACCCCAAATCCCCAGGAGCTGTTGATCCT
TTAGGTATCTTTCCACAGCCAGGATTCTTGCCTGGAGCTGCTTGATGCCCCAGACTGTGAGTTGCAACAG
ATGCTGTTGCGCCTCAATAGCCCTCAGCAAATTGTTCTGCTGCTGCACTATACCAGACAATAATTGTCTG
GCCTGTACCGTCAGCGTCATTGACGCTGCGCCCATAGTGCTTCCTGCTGCTCCCAAGAACCCAAGGAACA
AAGCTCCTATTCCCACTGCTCTTTTTTCTCTCTGCACCACTCTTCTCTTTGCCTTGGTGGGTGCTACTCC
TAATGGTTCAATTTTTACTACTTTATATTTATATAATTCACTTCTCCAATTGTCCCTCATATCTCCTCCT
TATGGTGTTTTACTAAACTTTTCCATGTTCTAATCCTCATCCTGTCTACTTGCCACACAATCATCACCTG
CCATCTGTTTTCCATAATCCCTAATGATCTTTGCTTTTCTTCTTGGCACTACTTTTATGTCACTATTATC
TTGTATTACTACTGCCCCTTCACCTTTCCAGAGGAGCTTTGCTGGTCCTTTCCAAAGTGGATTTCTGCTG
TCCCTGTAATAAACCCGAAAATTTTGAATTTTTGTAATTTGTTTTTGTAATTCTTTAGTTTGTATGTCTG
TTGCTATTATGTCTACTATTCTTTCCCCTGCACTGTACCCCCCAATCCCCCCTTTTCTTTTAAAATTGTG
GATGAATACTGCCATTTGTACTGCTGTCTTAAGATGTTCAGCCTGATCTCTTACCTGTCCTATAATTTTC
TTTAATTCTTTATTCATAGATTCTACTACTCCTTGACTTTGGGGATTGTAGGGAATTTCCAGGTCTGAAG
ATCCTGCTGCTTGCTGTGCTTTTTTCTTACTTTTGTTTTGCTCTTCCTCTATCTTGTCTAAAGCTTCCTT
GGTGTCTTTTATCTCTATCCTTTGATGCACACAATAGAGGGTTGCTACTGTATTATATAATGATCTAAGT
TCTTCTGATCCTGTCTGAAGGGATGGTTGTAGCTGTCCCAGTATTTGTCTACAGCCTTCTGATGTTTCTA
ACAGGCCAGTATTAACTGCGAATCGTTCTAGCTCCCTGCTTGCCCATACTATATGTTTTAATTTATATTT
TTTCTTTCCCCCTGGCCTTAACCGAATTTTTTCCCATCGCGATCTAATTCTCCCCCGCTTAATACTGACG
CTCTCGCACCCATCTCTCTCCTTCTAGCCTCCGCTAGTCAAAATTTTTGGCGTACTCACCAGTCGCCGCC
CCTCGCCTCTTGCCGTGCGCGCTTCAGCAAGCCGAGTCCTGCGTCGAGAGAGCTCCTCTGGTTTCCCTTT
CGCTTTCAAGTCCCTGTTCGGGCGCCACTGCTAGAGATTTTCCACACTGACTAAAAGGGTCTGAGGGATC
TCTAGTTACCAGAGTCACACAACAGACGGGCACACACTACTTGAAGCACTCAAGGCAAGCTTTATTGAGG
CTTAAGCAGTGGGTTCCCTAGTTAGCCAGAGAGCTCCCAGGCTCAGATCTGGTCTAACCAGAGAGACCCA
GTACAGGCAAAAAGCAGCTGCTTATATGCAGGATCTGAGGGCTCGCCACTCCCCAGTCCCGCCCAGGCCA
CGCCTCCCATGGTAATAGCGATGACTAATACGTAGATGTACTGCCAAGTAGGAAAGTCCCATAAGGTCAT
GTACTGGGCATAATGCCAGGCGGGCCATTTACCGTCATTGACGTCAATAGGGGGCGTACTTGGCATATGA
TACACTTGATGTACTGCCAAGTGGGCAGTTTACCGTAAATACTCCACCCATTGACGTCAATGGAAAGTCC
CTATTGGCGTTACTATGGGAACATACGTCATTATTGACGTCAATGGGCGGGGGTCGTTGGGCGGTCAGCC
AGGCGGGCCATTTACCGTAAGTTATGTAACGCGGAACTCCATATATGGGCTATGAACTAATGACCCCGTA
ATTGATTACTATTAATAACTAGTCAATAATCAATGTCGACCCAGGTGGCACTTTTCGGGGAAATGTGCGC
GGAACCCCTATTTGTTTATTTTTCTAAATACATTCAAATATGTATCCGCTCATGAGACAATAACCCTGAT
AAATGCTTCAATAATATTGAAAAAGGAAGAGTATGAGTATTCAACATTTCCGTGTCGCCCTTATTCCCTT
TTTTGCGGCATTTTGCCTTCCTGTTTTTGCTCACCCAGAAACGCTGGTGAAAGTAAAAGATGCTGAAGAT
CAGTTGGGTGCACGAGTGGGTTACATCGAACTGGATCTCAACAGCGGTAAGATCCTTGAGAGTTTTCGCC
CCGAAGAACGTTTTCCAATGATGAGCACTTTTAAAGTTCTGCTATGTGGCGCGGTATTATCCCGTATTGA
CGCCGGGCAAGAGCAACTCGGTCGCCGCATACACTATTCTCAGAATGACTTGGTTGAGTACTCACCAGTC
ACAGAAAAGCATCTTACGGATGGCATGACAGTAAGAGAATTATGCAGTGCTGCCATAACCATGAGTGATA
ACACTGCGGCCAACTTACTTCTGACAACGATCGGAGGACCGAAGGAGCTAACCGCTTTTTTGCACAACAT
GGGGGATCATGTAACTCGCCTTGATCGTTGGGAACCGGAGCTGAATGAAGCCATACCAAACGACGAGCGT
GACACCACGATGCCTGTAGCAATGGCAACAACGTTGCGCAAACTATTAACTGGCGAACTACTTACTCTAG
CTTCCCGGCAACAATTAATAGACTGGATGGAGGCGGATAAAGTTGCAGGACCACTTCTGCGCTCGGCCCT
TCCGGCTGGCTGGTTTATTGCTGATAAATCTGGAGCCGGTGAGCGTGGGTCTCGCGGTATCATTGCAGCA
CTGGGGCCAGATGGTAAGCCCTCCCGTATCGTAGTTATCTACACGACGGGGAGTCAGGCAACTATGGATG
AACGAAATAGACAGATCGCTGAGATAGGTGCCTCACTGATTAAGCATTGGTAACTGTCAGACCAAGTTTA
CTCATATATACTTTAGATTGATTTAAAACTTCATTTTTAATTTAAAAGGATCTAGGTGAAGATCCTTTTT
GATAATCTCATGACCAAAATCCCTTAACGTGAGTTTTCGTTCCACTGAGCGTCAGACCCCGTAGAAAAGA
TCAAAGGATCTTCTTGAGATCCTTTTTTTCTGCGCGTAATCTGCTGCTTGCAAACAAAAAAACCACCGCT
ACCAGCGGTGGTTTGTTTGCCGGATCAAGAGCTACCAACTCTTTTTCCGAAGGTAACTGGCTTCAGCAGA
GCGCAGATACCAAATACTGTTCTTCTAGTGTAGCCGTAGTTAGGCCACCACTTCAAGAACTCTGTAGCAC
CGCCTACATACCTCGCTCTGCTAATCCTGTTACCAGTGGCTGCTGCCAGTGGCGATAAGTCGTGTCTTAC
CGGGTTGGACTCAAGACGATAGTTACCGGATAAGGCGCAGCGGTCGGGCTGAACGGGGGGTTCGTGCACA
CAGCCCAGCTTGGAGCGAACGACCTACACCGAACTGAGATACCTACAGCGTGAGCTATGAGAAAGCGCCA
CGCTTCCCGAAGGGAGAAAGGCGGACAGGTATCCGGTAAGCGGCAGGGTCGGAACAGGAGAGCGCACGAG
GGAGCTTCCAGGGGGAAACGCCTGGTATCTTTATAGTCCTGTCGGGTTTCGCCACCTCTGACTTGAGCGT
CGATTTTTGTGATGCTCGTCAGGGGGGCGGAGCCTATGGAAAAACGCCAGCAACGCGGCCTTTTTACGGT
TCCTGGCCTTTTGCTGGCCTTTTGCTCACATGTTCTTTCCTGCGTTATCCCCTGATTCTGTGGATAACCG
TATTACCGCCTTTGAGTGAGCTGATACCGCTCGCCGCAGCCGAACGACCGAGCGCAGCGAGTCAGTGAGC
GAGGAAGCGGAAGAGCGCCCAATACGCAAACCGCCTCTCCCCGCGCGTTGGCCGATTCATTAATGCAGCG
GATCCAGACATGATAAGATACATTGATGAGTTTGGACAAACCACAACTAGAATGCAGTGAAAAAAATGCT
TTATTTGTGAAATTTGTGATGCTATTGCTTTATTTGTAACCATTATAAGCTGCAATAAACAAGTTAGCTT
TTTGCAAAAGCCTAGGCCTCCAAAAAAGCCTCCTCACTACTTCTGGAATAGCTCAGAGGCCGAGGCGGCC
TCGGCCTCTGCATAAATAAAAAAAATTAGTCAGCCATGGGGCGGAGAATGGGCGGAACTGGGCGGAGTTA
GGGGCGGGATGGGCGGAGTTAGGGGCGGGACTATGGTTGCTGACTAATTGAGATGCGGATCCGCTGGCAC
GACAGGTTTCCCGACTGGAAAGCGGGCAGTGAGCGCAACGCAATTAATGTGAGTTAGCTCACTCATTAGG
CACCCCAGGCTTTACACTTTATGCTTCCGGCTCGTATGTTGTGTGGAATTGTGAGCGGATAACAATTTCA
CACAGGAAACAGCTATGACCATGATTACGCCAAGCTTGGGCTGCAGGTCGAGGGATCTCCATAAGAGAAG
AGGGACAGCTATGACTGGGAGTAGTCAGGAGAGGAGGAAAAATCTGGCTAGTAAAACATGTAAGGAAAAT
TTTAGGGATGTTAAAGAAAAAAATAACACAAAACAAAATAT
